LOCUS       Exported 5775 bp ds-DNA circular SYN 12-MAY-2021
DEFINITION  mEGFP-CREB donor for G-CREB.
ACCESSION   .
VERSION     .
KEYWORDS    CMV-mEGFP-CREB
SOURCE      synthetic DNA construct
  ORGANISM  synthetic DNA construct
REFERENCE   1 (bases 1 to 5775)
  AUTHORS   Laviv T, Scholl B, Parra-Bueno P, Foote B, Zhang C, Yan L, Hayano Y,
            Chu J, Yasuda R
  TITLE     In Vivo Imaging of the Coupling between Neuronal and CREB Activity
            in the Mouse Brain.
  JOURNAL   Neuron. 2019 Dec 17. pii: S0896-6273(19)31037-2. doi:
            10.1016/j.neuron.2019.11.028.
  PUBMED    31883788
REFERENCE   2 (bases 1 to 5775)
  AUTHORS   .
  TITLE     Direct Submission
  JOURNAL   Exported May 12, 2021 from SnapGene Server 1.1.58
            http://www.snapgene.com
FEATURES             Location/Qualifiers
     source          1..5775
                     /organism="synthetic DNA construct"
                     /mol_type="other DNA"
     enhancer        61..364
                     /label=CMV enhancer
                     /note="human cytomegalovirus immediate early enhancer"
     promoter        365..568
                     /label=CMV promoter
                     /note="human cytomegalovirus (CMV) immediate early
                     promoter"
     primer_bind     519..539
                     /label=CMV-F
                     /note="Human CMV immediate early promoter, forward primer"
     regulatory      607..616
                     /regulatory_class="other"
                     /note="vertebrate consensus sequence for strong initiation
                     of translation (Kozak, 1987)"
     CDS             613..1329
                     /codon_start=1
                     /product="enhanced GFP with monomerizing A206K mutation
                     (Zacharias et al., 2002)"
                     /label=mEGFP
                     /note="mammalian codon-optimized"
                     /translation="MVSKGEELFTGVVPILVELDGDVNGHKFSVSGEGEGDATYGKLTL
                     KFICTTGKLPVPWPTLVTTLTYGVQCFSRYPDHMKQHDFFKSAMPEGYVQERTIFFKDD
                     GNYKTRAEVKFEGDTLVNRIELKGIDFKEDGNILGHKLEYNYNSHNVYIMADKQKNGIK
                     VNFKIRHNIEDGSVQLADHYQQNTPIGDGPVLLPDNHYLSTQSKLSKDPNEKRDHMVLL
                     EFVTAAGITLGMDELYK"
     primer_bind     complement(658..679)
                     /label=EGFP-N
                     /note="EGFP, reverse primer"
     primer_bind     complement(919..938)
                     /label=EXFP-R
                     /note="For distinguishing EGFP variants, reverse primer"
     primer_bind     1266..1287
                     /label=EGFP-C
                     /note="EGFP, forward primer"
     misc_feature    2374..2439
                     /label=MCS
                     /note="multiple cloning site"
     polyA_signal    2563..2684
                     /label=SV40 poly(A) signal
                     /note="SV40 polyadenylation signal"
     primer_bind     complement(2600..2619)
                     /label=SV40pA-R
                     /note="SV40 polyA, reverse primer"
     primer_bind     2654..2673
                     /label=EBV-rev
                     /note="SV40 polyA terminator, reverse primer"
     rep_origin      complement(2691..3146)
                     /direction=LEFT
                     /label=f1 ori
                     /note="f1 bacteriophage origin of replication; arrow
                     indicates direction of (+) strand synthesis"
     primer_bind     complement(2828..2849)
                     /label=F1ori-F
                     /note="F1 origin, forward primer"
     primer_bind     3040..3059
                     /label=F1ori-R
                     /note="F1 origin, reverse primer"
     promoter        3173..3277
                     /gene="bla"
                     /label=AmpR promoter
     promoter        3279..3636
                     /label=SV40 promoter
                     /note="SV40 enhancer and early promoter"
     primer_bind     complement(3302..3322)
                     /label=pBABE 3'
                     /note="SV40 enhancer, reverse primer for pBABE vectors"
     rep_origin      3487..3622
                     /label=SV40 ori
                     /note="SV40 origin of replication"
     primer_bind     3549..3568
                     /label=SV40pro-F
                     /note="SV40 promoter/origin, forward primer"
     CDS             3671..4465
                     /codon_start=1
                     /gene="aph(3')-II (or nptII)"
                     /product="aminoglycoside phosphotransferase from Tn5"
                     /label=NeoR/KanR
                     /note="confers resistance to neomycin, kanamycin, and G418
                     (Geneticin(R))"
                     /translation="MIEQDGLHAGSPAAWVERLFGYDWAQQTIGCSDAAVFRLSAQGRP
                     VLFVKTDLSGALNELQDEAARLSWLATTGVPCAAVLDVVTEAGRDWLLLGEVPGQDLLS
                     SHLAPAEKVSIMADAMRRLHTLDPATCPFDHQAKHRIERARTRMEAGLVDQDDLDEEHQ
                     GLAPAELFARLKASMPDGEDLVVTHGDACLPNIMVENGRFSGFIDCGRLGVADRYQDIA
                     LATRDIAEELGGEWADRFLVLYGIAAPDSQRIAFYRLLDEFF"
     primer_bind     complement(3725..3744)
                     /label=Neo-R
                     /note="Neomycin resistance gene, reverse primer"
     primer_bind     4335..4354
                     /label=Neo-F
                     /note="Neomycin resistance gene, forward primer"
     primer_bind     complement(4653..4672)
                     /label=TK-pA-R
                     /note="Thymidine kinase polyA, reverse primer"
     polyA_signal    4697..4744
                     /label=HSV TK poly(A) signal
                     /note="herpes simplex virus thymidine kinase
                     polyadenylation signal (Cole and Stacy, 1985)"
     rep_origin      5073..5661
                     /direction=RIGHT
                     /label=ori
                     /note="high-copy-number ColE1/pMB1/pBR322/pUC origin of
                     replication"
     primer_bind     5562..5581
                     /label=pBR322ori-F
                     /note="pBR322 origin, forward primer"
ORIGIN
        1 tagttattaa tagtaatcaa ttacggggtc attagttcat agcccatata tggagttccg
       61 cgttacataa cttacggtaa atggcccgcc tggctgaccg cccaacgacc cccgcccatt
      121 gacgtcaata atgacgtatg ttcccatagt aacgccaata gggactttcc attgacgtca
      181 atgggtggag tatttacggt aaactgccca cttggcagta catcaagtgt atcatatgcc
      241 aagtacgccc cctattgacg tcaatgacgg taaatggccc gcctggcatt atgcccagta
      301 catgacctta tgggactttc ctacttggca gtacatctac gtattagtca tcgctattac
      361 catggtgatg cggttttggc agtacatcaa tgggcgtgga tagcggtttg actcacgggg
      421 atttccaagt ctccacccca ttgacgtcaa tgggagtttg ttttggcacc aaaatcaacg
      481 ggactttcca aaatgtcgta acaactccgc cccattgacg caaatgggcg gtaggcgtgt
      541 acggtgggag gtctatataa gcagagctgg tttagtgaac cgtcagatcc gctagcgcta
      601 ccggtcgcca ccatggtgag caagggcgag gagctgttca ccggggtggt gcccatcctg
      661 gtcgagctgg acggcgacgt aaacggccac aagttcagcg tgtccggcga gggcgagggc
      721 gatgccacct acggcaagct gaccctgaag ttcatctgca ccaccggcaa gctgcccgtg
      781 ccctggccca ccctcgtgac caccctgacc tacggcgtgc agtgcttcag ccgctacccc
      841 gaccacatga agcagcacga cttcttcaag tccgccatgc ccgaaggcta cgtccaggag
      901 cgcaccatct tcttcaagga cgacggcaac tacaagaccc gcgccgaggt gaagttcgag
      961 ggcgacaccc tggtgaaccg catcgagctg aagggcatcg acttcaagga ggacggcaac
     1021 atcctggggc acaagctgga gtacaactac aacagccaca acgtctatat catggccgac
     1081 aagcagaaga acggcatcaa ggtgaacttc aagatccgcc acaacatcga ggacggcagc
     1141 gtgcagctcg ccgaccacta ccagcagaac acccccatcg gcgacggccc cgtgctgctg
     1201 cccgacaacc actacctgag cacccagtcc aagctgagca aagaccccaa cgagaagcgc
     1261 gatcacatgg tcctgctgga gttcgtgacc gccgccggga tcactctcgg catggacgag
     1321 ctgtacaagc ctacccctac ccctaccatg accatggact ctggagcaga caaccagcag
     1381 agtggagatg ctgctgtaac agaagctgaa agtcaacaaa tgacagttca agcccagcca
     1441 cagattgcca cattagccca ggtatccatg ccagcagctc atgcgacgtc atctgctccc
     1501 actgtaacct tagtgcagct gcccaatggg cagacagtcc aggtccatgg ggtcatccag
     1561 gcggcccagc catcagttat tcagtctcca caagtccaaa cagttcagtc ttcctgtaag
     1621 gacttaaaaa gacttttctc cggaactcag atttcaacta ttgcagaaag tgaagattca
     1681 caggagtctg tggatagtgt aactgattcc caaaaacgaa gggaaatcct ttcaaggagg
     1741 ccttcctaca ggaaaatttt gaatgactta tcttctgatg caccaggggt gccaaggatt
     1801 gaagaagaaa aatcagaaga agagacttca gcccctgcca tcaccactgt aacagtgcca
     1861 accccgattt accaaactag cagtgggcag tatattgcca ttacccaggg aggagcaata
     1921 cagctggcta acaatggtac cgatggggta cagggcctgc agacattaac catgaccaat
     1981 gcagctgcca ctcagccggg tactaccatt ctacaatatg cacagaccac tgatggacag
     2041 cagattctag tgcccagcaa ccaagttgtt gttcaagctg cctctggtga tgtacaaaca
     2101 taccagattc gcacagcacc cactagcacc attgcccctg gagttgttat ggcgtcctcc
     2161 ccagcacttc ctacacagcc tgctgaagaa gcagcacgaa agagagaggt tcgtctaatg
     2221 aagaacaggg aagcagcaag agaatgtcgt agaaagaaga aagaatatgt gaaatgttta
     2281 gagaacagag tggcagtgct tgaaaaccaa aacaaaacat tgattgagga gctaaaagca
     2341 cttaaggacc tttactgcca caagtcagat tgatccggac tcagatctcg agctcaagct
     2401 tcgaattctg cagtcgacgg taccgcgggc ccgggatcca ccggatctag ataactgatc
     2461 ataatcagcc ataccacatt tgtagaggtt ttacttgctt taaaaaacct cccacacctc
     2521 cccctgaacc tgaaacataa aatgaatgca attgttgttg ttaacttgtt tattgcagct
     2581 tataatggtt acaaataaag caatagcatc acaaatttca caaataaagc atttttttca
     2641 ctgcattcta gttgtggttt gtccaaactc atcaatgtat cttaacgcgt aaattgtaag
     2701 cgttaatatt ttgttaaaat tcgcgttaaa tttttgttaa atcagctcat tttttaacca
     2761 ataggccgaa atcggcaaaa tcccttataa atcaaaagaa tagaccgaga tagggttgag
     2821 tgttgttcca gtttggaaca agagtccact attaaagaac gtggactcca acgtcaaagg
     2881 nnnnnnnnnn nnnnnnnnnn nnnnnnnnnn nnnnnnnnnn nnnnnnnnnt nnnnnnnnnn
     2941 nnnnnnnnnn nnnnnnnnnn nnnnnnnnnn nnnnnnnnnn nnnnnnnnnn nnnnnnnnnn
     3001 nnnnnnnnnn nnnnnnnnnn ngnnnnnnnn nnnnnnnnnn nnnnnnnnnn nnnnnnnnnn
     3061 nnnnnnnnnn nnnnnnnnnn nnnnnnnnnn nnnnnnnnnn nnnnnnnnnn nnnnnnnnnn
     3121 nnnnnnnnnn nnnnnnnnnn nnnnnncagg tggcactttt cggggaaatg tgcgcggaac
     3181 ccctatttgt ttatttttct aaatacattc aaatatgtat ccgctcatga gacaataacc
     3241 ctgataaatg cttcaataat attgaaaaag gaagagtcct gaggcggaaa gaaccagctg
     3301 tggaatgtgt gtcagttagg gtgtggaaag tccccaggct ccccagcagg cagaagtatg
     3361 caaagcatgc atctcaatta gtcagcaacc aggtgtggaa agtccccagg ctccccagca
     3421 ggcagaagta tgcaaagcat gcatctcaat tagtcagcaa ccatagtccc gcccctaact
     3481 ccgcccatcc cgcccctaac tccgcccagt tccgcccatt ctccgcccca tggctgacta
     3541 atttttttta tttatgcaga ggccgaggcc gcctcggcct ctgagctatt ccagaagtag
     3601 tgaggaggct tttttggagg cctaggcttt tgcaaagatc gatcaagaga caggatgagg
     3661 atcgtttcgc atgattgaac aagatggatt gcacgcaggt tctccggccg cttgggtgga
     3721 gaggctattc ggctatgact gggcacaaca gacaatcggc tgctctgatg ccgccgtgtt
     3781 ccggctgtca gcgcaggggc gcccggttct ttttgtcaag accgacctgt ccggtgccct
     3841 gaatgaactg caagacgagg cagcgcggct atcgtggctg gccacgacgg gcgttccttg
     3901 cgcagctgtg ctcgacgttg tcactgaagc gggaagggac tggctgctat tgggcgaagt
     3961 gccggggcag gatctcctgt catctcacct tgctcctgcc gagaaagtat ccatcatggc
     4021 tgatgcaatg cggcggctgc atacgcttga tccggctacc tgcccattcg accaccaagc
     4081 gaaacatcgc atcgagcgag cacgtactcg gatggaagcc ggtcttgtcg atcaggatga
     4141 tctggacgaa gagcatcagg ggctcgcgcc agccgaactg ttcgccaggc tcaaggcgag
     4201 catgcccgac ggcgaggatc tcgtcgtgac ccatggcgat gcctgcttgc cgaatatcat
     4261 ggtggaaaat ggccgctttt ctggattcat cgactgtggc cggctgggtg tggcggaccg
     4321 ctatcaggac atagcgttgg ctacccgtga tattgctgaa gagcttggcg gcgaatgggc
     4381 tgaccgcttc ctcgtgcttt acggtatcgc cgctcccgat tcgcagcgca tcgccttcta
     4441 tcgccttctt gacgagttct tctgagcggg actctggggt tcgaaatgac cgaccaagcg
     4501 acgcccaacc tgccatcacg agatttcgat tccaccgccg ccttctatga aaggttgggc
     4561 ttcggaatcg ttttccggga cgccggctgg atgatcctcc agcgcgggga tctcatgctg
     4621 gagttcttcg cccaccctag ggggaggcta actgaaacac ggaaggagac aataccggaa
     4681 ggaacccgcg ctatgacggc aataaaaaga cagaataaaa cgcacggtgt tgggtcgttt
     4741 gttcataaac gcggggttcg gtcccagggc tggcactctg tcgatacccc accgagaccc
     4801 cattggggcc aatacgcccg cgtttcttcc ttttccccac cccacccccc aagttcgggt
     4861 gaaggcccag ggctcgcagc caacgtcggg gcggcaggcc ctgccatagc ctcaggttac
     4921 tcatatatac tttagattga tttaaaactt catttttaat ttaaaaggat ctaggtgaag
     4981 atcctttttg ataatctcat gaccaaaatc ccttaacgtg agttttcgtt ccactgagcg
     5041 tcagaccccg tagaaaagat caaaggatct tcttgagatc ctttttttct gcgcgtaatc
     5101 tgctgcttgc aaacaaaaaa accaccgcta ccagcggtgg tttgtttgcc ggatcaagag
     5161 ctaccaactc tttttccgaa ggtaactggc ttcagcagag cgcagatacc aaatactgtt
     5221 cttctagtgt agccgtagtt aggccaccac ttcaagaact ctgtagcacc gcctacatac
     5281 ctcgctctgc taatcctgtt accagtggct gctgccagtg gcgataagtc gtgtcttacc
     5341 gggttggact caagacgata gttaccggat aaggcgcagc ggtcgggctg aacggggggt
     5401 tcgtgcacac agcccagctt ggagcgaacg acctacaccg aactgagata cctacagcgt
     5461 gagctatgag aaagcgccac gcttcccgaa gggagaaagg cggacaggta tccggtaagc
     5521 ggcagggtcg gaacaggaga gcgcacgagg gagcttccag ggggaaacgc ctggtatctt
     5581 tatagtcctg tcgggtttcg ccacctctga cttgagcgtc gatttttgtg atgctcgtca
     5641 ggggggcgga gcctatggaa aaacgccagc aacgcggcct ttttacggtt cctggccttt
     5701 tgctggcctt ttgctcacat gttctttcct gcgttatccc ctgattctgt ggataaccgt
     5761 attaccgcca tgcat
//
